>Addgene plasmid #112708 | pcDNA3-ΔN-RNMT | addgene full sequence | sequence record 217040 | Addgene NGS Result
CGATGTACGGGCCAGATATACGCGTTGACATTGATTATTGACTAGTTATTAATAGTAATCAATTACGGGG
TCATTAGTTCATAGCCCATATATGGAGTTCCGCGTTACATAACTTACGGTAAATGGCCCGCCTGGCTGAC
CGCCCAACGACCCCCGCCCATTGACGTCAATAATGACGTATGTTCCCATAGTAACGCCAATAGGGACTTT
CCATTGACGTCAATGGGTGGAGTATTTACGGTAAACTGCCCACTTGGCAGTACATCAAGTGTATCATATG
CCAAGTACGCCCCCTATTGACGTCAATGACGGTAAATGGCCCGCCTGGCATTATGCCCAGTACATGACCT
TATGGGACTTTCCTACTTGGCAGTACATCTACGTATTAGTCATCGCTATTACCATGGTGATGCGGTTTTG
GCAGTACATCAATGGGCGTGGATAGCGGTTTGACTCACGGGGATTTCCAAGTCTCCACCCCATTGACGTC
AATGGGAGTTTGTTTTGGCACCAAAATCAACGGGACTTTCCAAAATGTCGTAACAACTCCGCCCCATTGA
CGCAAATGGGCGGTAGGCGTGTACGGTGGGAGGTCTATATAAGCAGAGCTCTCTGGCTAACTAGAGAACC
CACTGCTTACTGGCTTATCGAAATTAATACGACTCACTATAGGGAGACCCAAGCTTGATGGGCGACTACA
AAGACGATGACGACAAGAGCAGCCTTCAGCTACCACCGCTTGAGAGACTTACTCTTGATGGCCATATCGA
AGGTCGTCATGATGGCACTCAAAATAAGAGAAAAATAGCACTTGAGGATGTTCCTGAAAAGCAGAAAAAT
CTGGAAGAAGGACACAGCTCAACAGTGGCTGCCCATTACAATGAACTTCAGGAAGTTGGTTTGGAGAAGC
GTAGTCAAAGTCGTATTTTTTACCTAAGAAACTTTAATAATTGGATGAAAAGTGTTCTCATTGGAGAATT
TTTGGAAAAGGTACGACAGAAGAAAAAACGTGATATCACTGTTTTGGCCCTGGGATGTGGTAAAGGTGGA
GATTTGCTGAAATGGAAAAAAGGAAGAATTAACAAGCTAGTTTGTACTGATATTGCCGATGTTTCTGTCA
AACAGTGTCAGCAGCGGTATGAGGACATGAAAAATCGTCGTGATAGTGAATATATTTTCAGTGCAGAATT
TATAACTGCTGACAGCTCAAAGGAACTTCTGATTGACAAATTTCGTGACCCACAAATGTGTTTTGACATC
TGCAGTTGTCAGTTTGTCTGTCATTACTCATTTGAGTCTTATGAGCAGGCTGACATGATGCTGAGAAATG
CGTGTGAGAGACTTAGCCCTGGGGGCTATTTTATTGGTACTACTCCCAATAGCTTTGAATTGATAAGACG
CCTTGAAGCTTCAGAAACAGAATCATTTGGAAATGAAATATATACTGTGAAATTTCAGAAGAAAGGAGAT
TATCCTTTATTTGGCTGCAAATATGACTTCAACTTGGAAGGTGTTGTGGATGTTCCTGAATTCTTGGTCT
ATTTTCCATTGCTAAATGAAATGGCAAAGAAGTACAATATGAAACTAGTCTACAAAAAAACATTTCTGGA
ATTCTACGAAGAAAAGATTAAGAACAATGAAAATAAAATGCTCTTAAAACGAATGCAGGCCTTGGAGCCA
TATCCTGCAAATGAGAGTTCTAAACTTGTCTCTGAGAAGGTGGATGACTATGAACATGCAGCAAAGTACA
TGAAGAACAGTCAAGTAAGGTTACCTTTGGGAACCTTAAGTAAATCAGAATGGGAAGCTACAAGTATTTA
CTTGGTGTTTGCCTTTGAGAAACAGCAGTGATGACGAGCTCGGATCCACTAGTAACGGCCGCCAGTGTGC
TGGAATTCTGCAGATATCCATCACACTGGCGGCCGCTCGAGCATGCATCTAGAGGGCCCTATTCTATAGT
GTCACCTAAATGCTAGAGCTCGCTGATCAGCCTCGACTGTGCCTTCTAGTTGCCAGCCATCTGTTGTTTG
CCCCTCCCCCGTGCCTTCCTTGACCCTGGAAGGTGCCACTCCCACTGTCCTTTCCTAATAAAATGAGGAA
ATTGCATCGCATTGTCTGAGTAGGTGTCATTCTATTCTGGGGGGTGGGGTGGGGCAGGACAGCAAGGGGG
AGGATTGGGAAGACAATAGCAGGCATGCTGGGGATGCGGTGGGCTCTATGGCTTCTGAGGCGGAAAGAAC
CAGCTGGGGCTCTAGGGGGTATCCCC
[124 nt withheld, positions 2267-2390]
C
[91 nt withheld, positions 2392-2482]
A
[49 nt withheld, positions 2484-2532]
CCTTTGACGTTGGAGTCCACGTTCTTT
[37 nt withheld, positions 2560-2596]
ACCCTATCTCGGTCTATTCTTTTGATTTATAAGGGATTTTGCCGATTTCGGCCTATTGGTTAAAAAATGA
GCTGATTTAACAAAAATTTAACGCGAATTAATTCTGTGGAATGTGTGTCAGTTAGGGTGTGGAAAGTCCC
CAGGCTCCCCAGCAGGCAGAAGTATGCAAAGCATGCATCTCAATTAGTCAGCAACCAGGTGTGGAAAGTC
CCCAGGCTCCCCAGCAGGCAGAAGTATGCAAAGCATGCATCTCAATTAGTCAGCAACCATAGTCCCGCCC
CTAACTCCGCCCATCCCGCCCCTAACTCCGCCCAGTTCCGCCCATTCTCCGCCCCATGGCTGACTAATTT
TTTTTATTTATGCAGAGGCCGAGGCCGCCTCTGCCTCTGAGCTATTCCAGAAGTAGTGAGGAGGCTTTTT
TGGAGGCCTAGGCTTTTGCAAAAAGCTCCCGGGAGCTTGTATATCCATTTTCGGATCTGATCAAGAGACA
GGATGAGGATCGTTTCGCATGATTGAACAAGATGGATTGCACGCAGGTTCTCCGGCCGCTTGGGTGGAGA
GGCTATTCGGCTATGACTGGGCACAACAGACAATCGGCTGCTCTGATGCCGCCGTGTTCCGGCTGTCAGC
GCAGGGGCGCCCGGTTCTTTTTGTCAAGACCGACCTGTCCGGTGCCCTGAATGAACTGCAGGACGAGGCA
GCGCGGCTATCGTGGCTGGCCACGACGGGCGTTCCTTGCGCAGCTGTGCTCGACGTTGTCACTGAAGCGG
GAAGGGACTGGCTGCTATTGGGCGAAGTGCCGGGGCAGGATCTCCTGTCATCTCACCTTGCTCCTGCCGA
GAAAGTATCCATCATGGCTGATGCAATGCGGCGGCTGCATACGCTTGATCCGGCTACCTGCCCATTCGAC
CACCAAGCGAAACATCGCATCGAGCGAGCACGTACTCGGATGGAAGCCGGTCTTGTCGATCAGGATGATC
TGGACGAAGAGCATCAGGGGCTCGCGCCAGCCGAACTGTTCGCCAGGCTCAAGGCGCGCATGCCCGACGG
CGAGGATCTCGTCGTGACCCATGGCGATGCCTGCTTGCCGAATATCATGGTGGAAAATGGCCGCTTTTCT
GGATTCATCGACTGTGGCCGGCTGGGTGTGGCGGACCGCTATCAGGACATAGCGTTGGCTACCCGTGATA
TTGCTGAAGAGCTTGGCGGCGAATGGGCTGACCGCTTCCTCGTGCTTTACGGTATCGCCGCTCCCGATTC
GCAGCGCATCGCCTTCTATCGCCTTCTTGACGAGTTCTTCTGAGCGGGACTCTGGGGTTCGAAATGACCG
ACCAAGCGACGCCCAACCTGCCATCACGAGATTTCGATTCCACCGCCGCCTTCTATGAAAGGTTGGGCTT
CGGAATCGTTTTCCGGGACGCCGGCTGGATGATCCTCCAGCGCGGGGATCTCATGCTGGAGTTCTTCGCC
CACCCCAACTTGTTTATTGCAGCTTATAATGGTTACAAATAAAGCAATAGCATCACAAATTTCACAAATA
AAGCATTTTTTTCACTGCATTCTAGTTGTGGTTTGTCCAAACTCATCAATGTATCTTATCATGTCTGTAT
ACCGTCGACCTCTAGCTAGAGCTTGGCGTAATCATGGTCATAGCTGTTTCCTGTGTGAAATTGTTATCCG
CTCACAATTCCACACAACATACGAGCCGGAAGCATAAAGTGTAAAGCCTGGGGTGCCTAATGAGTGAGCT
AACTCACATTAATTGCGTTGCGCTCACTGCCCGCTTTCCAGTCGGGAAACCTGTCGTGCCAGCTGCATTA
ATGAATCGGCCAACGCGCAGGGAGAGGCGGTTTGCGTATTGGGCGCTCTTCCGCTTCCTCGCTCACTGAC
TCGCTGCGCTCGGTCGTTCGGCTGCGGCGAGCGGTATCAGCTCACTCAAAGGCGGTAATACGGTTATCCA
CAGAATCAGGGGATAACGCAGGAAAGAACATGTGAGCAAAAGGCCAGCAAAAGGCCAGGAACCGTAAAAA
GGCCGCGTTGCTGGCGTTTTTCCATAGGCTCCGCCCCCCTGACGAGCATCGCAAAAATCGACGCTCAAGT
CAGAGGTGGCGAAACCCGACAGGACTATAAAGATACCAGGCGTTTCCCCCTGGAAGCTCCCTCGTGCGCT
CTCCTGTTCCGACCCTGCCGCTTACCGGATACCTGTCCGCCTTTCTTCCTTCGGGAAGCGTGGCGCTTTC
TCATAGCTCACGCTGTAGGTATCTCAGTTCGGTGTAGGTCGTTCGCTCCAAGCTGGGCTGTGTGCACGAA
CCCCCCGTTCAGCCCGACCGCTGCGCCTTATCCGGTAACTATCGTCTTGAGTCCAACCCGGTAAGACACG
ACTTATTGCCACTGGCAGCAGCCACTGGTAACAGGATTAGCAGAGCGAGGTATGTAGGCGGTGCTACAGA
GTTCTTGAAGTGGTGGCCTAACTACGGCTACACTAGAAGAACAGTATTTGGTATCTGCGCTCTGCTGAAG
CCAGTTACCTTCGGAAAAAGAGTTGGTAGCTCTTGATCCGGCAAACAAACCACCGCTGGTAGCGGTGGTT
TTTTTGTTTGCAAGCAGCAGATTACGCGCAGAAAAAAAGGATCTCAAGAAGATCCTTTGATCTTTTCTAC
GGGGTCTGACGCTCAGTGGAACGAAAACTCACGTTAAGGGATTTTGGTCATGAGATTATCAAAAAGGATC
TTCACCTAGATCCTTTTAAATTAAAAATGAAGTTTTAAATCAATCTAAAGTATATATGAGTAAACTTGGT
CTGACAGTTACCAATGCTTAATCAGTGAGGCACCTATCTCAGCGATCTGTCTATTTCGTTCATCCATAGT
TGCCTGACTCCCCGTCGTGTAGATAACTACGATACGGGAGGGCTTACCATCTGGCCCCAGTGCTGCAATG
ATACCGCGAGACCCACGCTCACCGGCTCCAGATTTATCAGCAATAAACCAGCCAGCCGGAAGGGCCGAGC
GCAGAAGTGGTCCTGCAACTTTATCCGCCTCCATCCAGTCTATTAATTGTTGCCGGGAAGCTAGAGTAAG
TAGTTCGCCAGTTAATAGTTTGCGCAACGTTGTTGCCATTGCTACAGGCATCGTGGTGTCACGCTCGTCG
TTTGGTATGGCTTCATTCAGCTCCGGTTCCCAACGATCAAGGCGAGTTACATGATCCCCCATGTTGTGCA
AAAAAGCGGTTAGCTCCTTCGGTCCTCCGATCGTTGTCAGAAGTAAGTTGGCCGCAGTGTTATCACTCAT
GGTTATGGCAGCACTGCATAATTCTCTTACTGCCATGCCATCCGTAAGATGCTTTTCTGTGACTGGTGAG
TACTCAACCAAGTCATTCTGAGAATAGTGTATGCGGCGACCGAGTTGCTCTTGCCCGGCGTCAATACGGG
ATAATACCGCGCCACATAGCAGAACTTTAAAAGTGCTCATCATTGGAAAACGTTCTTCGGGGCGAAAACT
CTCAAGGATCTTACCGCTGTTGAGATCCAGTTCGATGTAACCCACTCGTGCACCCAACTGATCTTCAGCA
TCTTTTACTTTCACCAGCGTTTCTGGGTGAGCAAAAACAGGAAGGCAAAATGCCGCAAAAAAGGGAATAA
GGGCGACACGGAAATGTTGAATACTCATACTCTTCCTTTTTCAATATTATTGAAGCATTTATCAGGGTTA
TTGTCTCATGAGCGGATACATATTTGAATGTATTTAGAAAAATAAACAAATAGGGGTTCCGCGCACATTT
CCCCGAAAAGTGCCACCTGACGTCGACGGATCGGGAGATCTCCCGATCCCCTATGGTGCACTCTCAGTAC
AATCTGCTCTGATGCCGCATAGTTAAGCCAGTATCTGCTCCCTGCTTGTGTGTTGGAGGTCGCTGAGTAG
TGCGCGAGCAAAATTTAAGCTACAACAAGGCAAGGCTTGACCGACAATTGCATGAAGAATCTGCTTAGGG
TTAGGCGTTTTGCGCTGCTTCG
Features (pLannotate 1.2.2; 22 found; start..end, strand, type, name):
     27..406     +  enhancer       CMV enhancer: human cytomegalovirus immediate early enhancer
    407..610     +  promoter       CMV promoter: human cytomegalovirus (CMV) immediate early promoter
    606..639     +  LTR            5' LTR (truncated) (fragment): truncated 5' long terminal repeat (LTR) from HIV-1
    655..673     +  promoter       T7 promoter: promoter for bacteriophage T7 RNA polymerase
    724..759     +  CDS            Rev (fragment): human immunodeficiency virus 1 (HIV-1) Rev protein; rev; enhances nuclear export of unspliced and incompletely spliced viral mRNAs
    781..1848    +  CDS            RNMT (fragment): MCES_HUMAN - Also known as KIAA0398. Experimental evidence at protein level: Swiss-Prot protein existence level 1. Catalytic subunit of the mRNA-capping methyltransferase RNMT:RAMAC complex that methylates the N7 position of the added guanosine to the 5'-cap structure of mRNAs (PubMed:9790902, PubMed:9705270, PubMed:10347220, PubMed:11114884, PubMed:22099306, PubMed:27422871). Binds RNA containing 5'-terminal GpppC (PubMed:11114884). From Homo sapiens (Human).
   1953..1971    -  promoter       SP6 promoter: promoter for bacteriophage SP6 RNA polymerase
   1997..2221    +  polyA_signal   bGH poly(A) signal: bovine growth hormone polyadenylation signal
   2225..2246    +  promoter       SV40 promoter (fragment): SV40 enhancer and early promoter
   2267..2695    +  rep_origin     f1 ori (sequence partly withheld): f1 bacteriophage origin of replication; arrow indicates direction of (+) strand synthesis
   2709..3038    +  promoter       SV40 promoter: SV40 enhancer and early promoter
   3105..3896    +  CDS            neo: KKA2_KLEPN - Also known as kan, nptII. Experimental evidence at protein level: Swiss-Prot protein existence level 1. Resistance to kanamycin, neomycin, paromomycin, ribostamycin, butirosin and gentamicin B. From Klebsiella pneumoniae.
   3920..4078    +  CDS            ble (fragment): BLE_KLEPN - Experimental evidence at protein level: Swiss-Prot protein existence level 1. Binding protein with a strong affinity to the bleomycin family of antibiotics. Binds to CL990; an antimitotic-antibiotic compound. From Klebsiella pneumoniae.
   4073..4194    +  polyA_signal   SV40 poly(A) signal: SV40 polyadenylation signal
   4267..4283    -  protein_bind   lac operator: The lac repressor binds to the lac operator to inhibit transcription in E. coli. This inhibition can be relieved by adding lactose or isopropyl-β-D-thiogalactopyranoside (IPTG). lac repressor encoded by lacI
   4291..4321    -  promoter       lac promoter: promoter for the E. coli lac operon
   4336..4357    -  protein_bind   CAP binding site: CAP binding activates transcription in the presence of cAMP. E. coli catabolite activator protein
   4370..4462    -  CDS            lacI (fragment): lac repressor; lacI; The lac repressor binds to the lac operator to inhibit transcription in E. coli. This inhibition can be relieved by adding lactose or isopropyl-β-D-thiogalactopyranoside (IPTG).
   4645..5233    -  rep_origin     ori: high-copy-number ColE1/pMB1/pBR322/pUC origin of replication
   5404..6264    -  CDS            AmpR: β-lactamase; bla; confers resistance to ampicillin, carbenicillin, and related antibiotics
   6265..6369    -  promoter       AmpR promoter: bla
   6428..6480    -  misc_feature   bom (fragment): basis of mobility region from pBR322
