[The description below was written by a language model from this plasmid's Addgene catalogue record and pLannotate feature annotations shown in this document.]
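Description:
pcDNA3-ΔN-RNMT is a mammalian expression plasmid built on the Invitrogen pcDNA3 backbone, about 6.6 kb in total. It replicates in E. coli from a high-copy ColE1/pUC-type origin under ampicillin selection (AmpR with its bla promoter), and it also carries an f1 origin. For mammalian cells, an SV40 early promoter drives the neomycin phosphotransferase gene followed by an SV40 polyadenylation signal, allowing G418 selection of stable transfectants. The short annotated fragments of ble, lacI, the lac promoter/operator region, bom and an HIV-1 LTR-like stretch appear to be backbone remnants or short similarity matches rather than functional parts of the design.

The payload sits between the CMV immediate-early enhancer/promoter and the bovine growth hormone polyadenylation signal, flanked by T7 and SP6 promoters that serve as sequencing primer sites. It encodes a truncated human RNA guanine-7 methyltransferase (RNMT, the cap methyltransferase) lacking amino acids 2–120 and carrying an active-site D203A substitution. The protein has an N-terminal FLAG epitope and the HIV Rev nuclear export signal; the feature table detects the latter as a short Rev fragment just upstream of the RNMT coding region, while the FLAG tag is listed only in the catalogue fields. The insert was cloned at a KpnI site that was destroyed on both sides.

The exported, active-site-mutated protein is designed to accumulate in the cytoplasm, and the record states that its overexpression inhibits cytoplasmic cap methylation. This makes the construct a tool for studying the methylation of cytoplasmically recapped RNAs, with the FLAG tag available for detecting the expressed protein.
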