Addgene plasmid #112708: pcDNA3-ΔN-RNMT
Purpose: Expresses FLAG-NES-RNMT 121-476 D203A ("ΔN-RNMT") in mammalian cells. Overexpression inhibits cytoplasmic cap methylation.
Depositing lab: Daniel Schoenberg. Depositing organization: Ohio State University. Publication: RNA guanine-7 methyltransferase catalyzes the methylation of cytoplasmically recapped RNAs. Trotman JB, Giltmier AJ, Mukherjee C, Schoenberg DR. Nucleic Acids Res. 2017 Oct 13;45(18):10726-10739. doi: 10.1093/nar/gkx801. PubMed 28981715.
Backbone
  Vector backbone: pcDNA3
  Backbone manufacturer: Invitrogen
  Backbone size w/o insert (bp): 5446
  Total vector size (bp): 6603
  Vector type: Mammalian Expression
  Selectable markers: Neomycin (select with G418)
Growth in bacteria
  Bacterial resistance: Ampicillin, 100 μg/mL
  Growth temperature: 37°C
  Growth strain: DH5alpha
  Copy number: High Copy
Gene/Insert
  Gene/Insert name: RNMT (alt names: RNA guanine-7 methyltransferase; Cap methyltransferase)
  Species: H. sapiens (human)
  Insert size (bp): 1167
  Mutation: deleted amino acids 2-120, mutated active-site D203 to A
  Entrez Gene: RNMT (a.k.a. CMT1, CMT1c, MET, Met, N7-MTase, RG7MT1, cm1p, hCMT1, hMet)
  Promoter: CMV
  Tag / fusion protein: FLAG (N terminal on insert); HIV Rev nuclear export signal (NES)
  Cloning method: Restriction Enzyme; 5′ cloning site KpnI (destroyed during cloning); 3′ cloning site KpnI (destroyed during cloning)
  Sequencing primers: 5′ T7 promoter (TAATACGACTCACTATAGG); 3′ SP6 promoter (ATTTAGGTGACACTATAG)
Resource information
  A portion of this plasmid was derived from a plasmid made by: Source of RNMT sequence: pET16b-His-RNMT from Stuart Shuman, Sloan Kettering
Terms and licenses: Academic/Nonprofit Terms; Industry Terms: Not Available to Industry
How to cite: pcDNA3-ΔN-RNMT was a gift from Daniel Schoenberg (Addgene plasmid # 112708 ; http://n2t.net/addgene:112708 ; RRID:Addgene_112708)
