>Addgene plasmid #112708 | pcDNA3-ΔN-RNMT | depositor partial sequence | sequence record 212591 | Contains coding region
ACTTGGCAGTACATCAAGTGTATCATATGCCAAGTACGCCCCCTATTGACGTCAATGACGGTAAATGGCC
CGCCTGGCATTATGCCCAGTACATGACCTTATGGGACTTTCCTACTTGGCAGTACATCTACGTATTAGTC
ATCGCTATTACCATGGTGATGCGGTTTTGGCAGTACATCAATGGGCGTGGATAGCGGTTTGACTCACGGG
GATTTCCAAGTCTCCACCCCATTGACGTCAATGGGAGTTTGTTTTGGCACCAAAATCAACGGGACTTTCC
AAAATGTCGTAACAACTCCGCCCCATTGACGCAAATGGGCGGTAGGCGTGTACGGTGGGAGGTCTATATA
AGCAGAGCTCTCTGGCTAACTAGAGAACCCACTGCTTACTGGCTTATCGAAATTAATACGACTCACTATA
GGGAGACCCAAGCTTGATGGGCGACTACAAAGACGATGACGACAAGAGCAGCCTTCAGCTACCACCGCTT
GAGAGACTTACTCTTGATGGCCATATCGAAGGTCGTCATGATGGCACTCAAAATAAGAGAAAAATAGCAC
TTGAGGATGTTCCTGAAAAGCAGAAAAATCTGGAAGAAGGACACAGCTCAACAGTGGCTGCCCATTACAA
TGAACTTCAGGAAGTTGGTTTGGAGAAGCGTAGTCAAAGTCGTATTTTTTACCTAAGAAACTTTAATAAT
TGGATGAAAAGTGTTCTCATTGGAGAATTTTTGGAAAAGGTACGACAGAAGAAAAAACGTGATATCACTG
TTTTGGCCCTGGGATGTGGTAAAGGTGGAGATTTGCTGAAATGGAAAAAAGGAAGAATTAACAAGCTAGT
TTGTACTGATATTGCCGATGTTTCTGTCAAACAGTGTCAGCAGCGGTATGAGGACATGAAAAATCGTCGT
GATAGTGAATATATTTTCAGTGCAGAATTTATAACTGCTGACAGCTCAAAGGAACTTCTGATTGACAAAT
TTCGTGACCCACAAATGTGTTTTGACATCTGCAGTTGTCAGTTTGTCTGTCATTACTCATTTGAGTCTTA
TGAGCAGGCTGACATGATGCTGAGAAATGCGTGTGAGAGACTTAGCCCTGGGGGCTATTTTATTGGTACT
ACTCCCAATAGCTTTGAATTGATAAGACGCCTTGAAGCTTCAGAAACAGAATCATTTGGAAATGAAATAT
ATACTGTGAAATTTCAGAAGAAAGGAGATTATCCTTTATTTGGCTGCAAATATGACTTCAACTTGGAAGG
TGTTGTGGATGTTCCTGAATTCTTGGTCTATTTTCCATTGCTAAATGAAATGGCAAAGAAGTACAATATG
AAACTAGTCTACAAAAAAACATTTCTGGAATTCTACGAAGAAAAGATTAAGAACAATGAAAATAAAATGC
TCTTAAAACGAATGCAGGCCTTGGAGCCATATCCTGCAAATGAGAGTTCTAAACTTGTCTCTGAGAAGGT
GGATGACTATGAACATGCAGCAAAGTACATGAAGAACAGTCAAGTAAGGTTACCTTTGGGAACCTTAAGT
AAATCAGAATGGGAAGCTACAAGTATTTACTTGGTGTTTGCCTTTGAGAAACAGCAGTGATGACGAGCTC
GGATCCACTAGTAACGGCC
